Addgene plasmid #156149: ZFP36L2
Purpose: For use in RBP tethering screen
Depositing lab: Eugene Yeo. Depositing organization: University of California, San Diego (UCSD). Publication: Large-scale tethered function assays identify factors that regulate mRNA stability and translation. Luo EC, Nathanson JL, Tan FE, Schwartz JL, Schmok JC, Shankar A, Markmiller S, Yee BA, Sathe S, Pratt GA, Scaletta DB, Ha Y, Hill DE, Aigner S, Yeo GW. Nat Struct Mol Biol. 2020 Oct;27(10):989-1000. doi: 10.1038/s41594-020-0477-6. Epub 2020 Aug 17. PubMed 32807991.
Backbone
  Vector backbone: E2.pEF5-DEST-FL-V5-MCP
  Backbone size w/o insert (bp): 7357
  Vector type: Mammalian Expression
Growth in bacteria
  Bacterial resistance: Ampicillin, 100 μg/mL
  Growth temperature: 37°C
  Growth strain: DH5alpha
  Copy number: High Copy
Gene/Insert
  Gene/Insert name: ZFP36L2 (alt name: Accession: BC005010)
  Species: H. sapiens (human)
  Insert size (bp): 1494
  Mutation: none
  Entrez Gene: ZFP36L2 (a.k.a. BRF2, ERF-2, ERF2, OOMD13, OZEMA13, RNF162C, TIS11D)
  Promoter: EF-1a
  Tag / fusion protein: V5-MCP (C terminal on backbone)
  Cloning method: Gateway Cloning
  Sequencing primers: 5′ TAATACGACTCACTATAGGG; 3′ gctcgagtctagagggc
Resource information
  A portion of this plasmid was derived from a plasmid made by: DNASU Plasmid Repository Center for Personalized Diagnostics Biodesign Institute
Terms and licenses: Academic/Nonprofit Terms; Industry Terms: Not Available to Industry
How to cite: ZFP36L2 was a gift from Eugene Yeo (Addgene plasmid # 156149 ; http://n2t.net/addgene:156149 ; RRID:Addgene_156149)
