[The description below was written by a language model from this plasmid's Addgene catalogue record and pLannotate feature annotations shown in this document.]
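Description:
ZFP36L2 is a mammalian expression plasmid built in the Gateway destination backbone E2.pEF5-DEST-FL-V5-MCP, carrying the unmutated human ZFP36L2 open reading frame (also known as BRF2, ERF2 or TIS11D). The coding sequence is flanked by attB1 and attB2 sites left by Gateway recombination, and it sits downstream of the strong constitutive EF-1α promoter, with a T7 promoter between the two. Downstream of attB2, the backbone supplies a C-terminal V5 epitope tag followed by the bacteriophage MS2 coat protein (MCP), and the transcript is terminated by the bGH polyadenylation signal. The intended product is therefore ZFP36L2-V5-MCP. The MCP moiety binds MS2 stem-loop RNA structures, so the fusion can be recruited to a reporter transcript carrying such hairpins, while V5 allows detection of the protein.

In bacteria the plasmid is maintained through a high-copy ColE1/pUC-type origin and ampicillin resistance (AmpR with its own promoter). The feature table also shows an FRT site placed directly upstream of a hygromycin resistance coding sequence, followed by an SV40 poly(A) signal. No complete promoter is annotated in front of HygR, an arrangement typical of vectors designed for FLP-mediated integration into an FRT-bearing genomic locus, although the record does not state that it was used this way. Several short annotations (partial f1 ori, SV40 promoter, ble, lacI, CMV enhancer and small t antigen fragments) appear to be backbone remnants. The stated purpose is use in an RNA-binding protein tethering screen, in which tethered candidates are tested for effects on mRNA stability and translation.
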