Features (pLannotate 1.2.2; 24 found; start..end, strand, type, name):
      1..1179    +  promoter       EF-1α promoter: strong constitutive promoter for human elongation factor EF-1α
   1196..1214    +  promoter       T7 promoter: promoter for bacteriophage T7 RNA polymerase
   1293..1317    +  protein_bind   attB1: mutant version of attB; recombination site for the Gateway® BP reaction BP Clonase™
   1323..2813    +  CDS            ZFP36L2: TISD_HUMAN - Also known as ERF2 From Homo sapiens (Human).
   2818..2842    -  protein_bind   attB2: mutant version of attB; recombination site for the Gateway® BP reaction BP Clonase™
   2967..3008    +  CDS            V5 tag: epitope tag from simian virus 5
   3021..3407    +  CDS            MS2: bacteriophage MS2 coat protein binds to a specific stem-loop structure in the viral RNA (Peabody, 1993)
   3469..3693    +  polyA_signal   bGH poly(A) signal: bovine growth hormone polyadenylation signal
   3697..3718    +  promoter       SV40 promoter (fragment): SV40 enhancer and early promoter
   3739..3972    +  rep_origin     f1 ori (fragment) (sequence partly withheld): f1 bacteriophage origin of replication; arrow indicates direction of (+) strand synthesis
   3977..4024    +  protein_bind   FRT: FLP-mediated recombination occurs in the 8-bp core sequence TCTAGAAA (Turan and Bode, 2011). FLP recombinase from the Saccharomyces cerevisiae 2μ plasmid
   4032..5054    +  CDS            HygR: aminoglycoside phosphotransferase from E. coli; aph(4)-Ia; confers resistance to hygromycin
   5064..5189    +  CDS            ble (fragment): BLE_KLEPN - Experimental evidence at protein level: Swiss-Prot protein existence level 1. Binding protein with a strong affinity to the bleomycin family of antibiotics. Binds to CL990; an antimitotic-antibiotic compound. From Klebsiella pneumoniae.
   5184..5305    +  polyA_signal   SV40 poly(A) signal: SV40 polyadenylation signal
   5378..5394    -  protein_bind   lac operator: The lac repressor binds to the lac operator to inhibit transcription in E. coli. This inhibition can be relieved by adding lactose or isopropyl-β-D-thiogalactopyranoside (IPTG). lac repressor encoded by lacI
   5402..5432    -  promoter       lac promoter: promoter for the E. coli lac operon
   5447..5468    -  protein_bind   CAP binding site: CAP binding activates transcription in the presence of cAMP. E. coli catabolite activator protein
   5481..5573    -  CDS            lacI (fragment): lac repressor; lacI; The lac repressor binds to the lac operator to inhibit transcription in E. coli. This inhibition can be relieved by adding lactose or isopropyl-β-D-thiogalactopyranoside (IPTG).
   5756..6344    -  rep_origin     ori: high-copy-number ColE1/pMB1/pBR322/pUC origin of replication
   6515..7375    -  CDS            AmpR: β-lactamase; bla; confers resistance to ampicillin, carbenicillin, and related antibiotics
   7376..7480    -  promoter       AmpR promoter: bla
   7539..7591    -  misc_feature   bom (fragment): basis of mobility region from pBR322
   7746..7764    +  enhancer       CMV enhancer (fragment): human cytomegalovirus immediate early enhancer
   7789..7855    +  CDS            small t antigen (fragment): SV40 (simian virus 40) small t antigen
>Addgene plasmid #156149 | ZFP36L2 | addgene full sequence | sequence record 377210 | Addgene NGS Result
GGCTCCGGTGCCCGTCAGTGGGCAGAGCGCACATCGCCCACAGTCCCCGAGAAGTTGGGGGGAGGGGTCG
GCAATTGAACCGGTGCCTAGAGAAGGTGGCGCGGGGTAAACTGGGAAAGTGATGTCGTGTACTGGCTCCG
CCTTTTTCCCGAGGGTGGGGGAGAACCGTATATAAGTGCAGTAGTCGCCGTGAACGTTCTTTTTCGCAAC
GGGTTTGCCGCCAGAACACAGGTAAGTGCCGTGTGTGGTTCCCGCGGGCCTGGCCTCTTTACGGGTTATG
GCCCTTGCGTGCCTTGAATTACTTCCACCTGGCTGCAGTACGTGATTCTTGATCCCGAGCTTCGGGTTGG
AAGTGGGTGGGAGAGTTCGAGGCCTTGCGCTTAAGGAGCCCCTTCGCCTCGTGCTTGAGTTGAGGCCTGG
CCTGGGCGCTGGGGCCGCCGCGTGCGAATCTGGTGGCACCTTCGCGCCTGTCTCGCTGCTTTCGATAAGT
CTCTAGCCATTTAAAATTTTTGATGACCTGCTGCGACGCTTTTTTTCTGGCAAGATAGTCTTGTAAATGC
GGGCCAAGATCTGCACACTGGTATTTCGGTTTTTGGGGCCGCGGGCGGCGACGGGGCCCGTGCGTCCCAG
CGCACATGTTCGGCGAGGCGGGGCCTGCGAGCGCGGCCACCGAGAATCGGACGGGGGTAGTCTCAAGCTG
GCCGGCCTGCTCTGGTGCCTGGCCTCGCGCCGCCGTGTATCGCCCCGCCCTGGGCGGCAAGGCTGGCCCG
GTCGGCACCAGTTGCGTGAGCGGAAAGATGGCCGCTTCCCGGCCCTGCTGCAGGGAGCTCAAAATGGAGG
ACGCGGCGCTCGGGAGAGCGGGCGGGTGAGTCACCCACACAAAGGAAAAGGGCCTTTCCGTCCTCAGCCG
TCGCTTCATGTGACTCCACGGAGTACCGGGCGCCGTCCAGGCACCTCGATTAGTTCTCGAGCTTTTGGAG
TACGTCGTCTTTAGGTTGGGGGGAGGGGTTTTATGCGATGGAGTTTCCCCACACTGAGTGGGTGGAGACT
GAAGTTAGGCCAGCTTGGCACTTGATGTAATTCTCCTTGGAATTTGCCCTTTTTGAGTTTGGATCTTGGT
TCATTCTCAAGCCTCAGACAGTGGTTCAAAGTTTTTTTCTTCCATTTCAGGTGTCGTGAGGAATTAGCTT
GGTACTAATACGACTCACTATAGGGAGACCCAAGCTGGCTAGGTAAGCTTGGTACCGAGCTCGGATCCAC
TAGTCCAGTGTGGTGGAATTCTGCAGATATCAACAAGTTTGTACAAAAAAGCAGGCTCCACCATGTCGAC
CACACTTCTGTCCGCCTTCTACGATGTCGACTTCTTGTGCAAGACAGAGAAATCCCTGGCCAACCTCAAC
CTGAACAACATGCTGGACAAGAAGGCGGTGGGGACGCCTGTGGCCGCCGCCCCCAGCTCGGGCTTCGCGC
CGGGATTCCTCCGACGGCACTCGGCCAGCAACCTGCATGCACTCGCCCACCCCGCGCCCAGCCCCGGCAG
CTGCTCGCCCAAGTTCCCGGGCGCCGCTAACGGCAGCAGCTGCGGCAGCGCGGCGGCCGGCGGTCCGACC
TCCTACGGCACCCTTAAGGAGCCGTCGGGGGGCGGCGGCACAGCCCTGCTCAACAAGGAGAACAAATTCC
GGGACCGCTCGTTTAGCGAGAACGGCGATCGCAGCCAGCACCTCCTGCACCTGCAGCAGCAGCAGAAGGG
GGGCGGCGGCTCCCAGATCAACTCCACGCGCTACAAGACCGAGCTGTGCCGGCCCTTCGAGGAGAGCGGC
ACGTGCAAGTACGGCGAAAAGTGCCAGTTCGCGCATGGCTTCCACGAGCTGCGCAGCCTGACTCGCCATC
CGAAGTACAAGACCGAGCTGTGCCGCACCTTTCATACCATCGGCTTCTGCCCCTATGGGCCGCGCTGCCA
CTTCATCCACAACGCGGACGAGCGGCGGCCCGCGCCGTCGGGGGGCGCCTCCGGGGACCTGCGTGCCTTT
GGCACGCGCGATGCGTTGCACCTGGGCTTCCCGCGGGAGCCGCGGCCCAAGTTGCACCACAGCCTCAGCT
TCTCGGGCTTCCCGTCGGGCCACCATCAGCCCCCGGGCGGCCTCGAGTCGCCGCTGCTGCTCGACAGCCC
CACGTCGCGCACGCCGCCGCCGCCCTCCTGCTCTTCGGCCTCGTCCTGCTCCTCCTCCGCCTCCTCCTGT
TCCTCGGCCTCCGCGGCCTCCACGCCCTCGGGCGCCCCGACATGCTGCGCCTCCGCGGCGGCCGCGGCTG
CGGCCGCTCTGCTGTACGGCACCGGGGGCGCCGAGGACCTGCTGGCGCCGGGGGCCCCGTGCGCGGCCTG
CTCGTCGGCCTCGTGCGCCAACAACGCCTTCGCCTTCGGTCCGGAGCTCAGCAGCCTCATCACGCCGCTC
GCCATCCAGACCCACAACTTTGCCGCCGTGGCCGCCGCCGCCTACTACCGCAGTCAGCAGCAGCAGCAGC
AGCAGCAGCAGCAGGGCCTGGCGCCCCCCGCGCAGCCGCCGGCGCCGCCCAGCGCGACCCTCCCCGCCGG
GGCCGCCGCACCTCCCTCGCCGCCCTTCAGCTTCCAGCTGCCGCGCCGCCTGTCCGACTCGCCCGTGTTC
GACGCGCCCCCCAGCCCCCCGGACTCGCTGTCGGACCGCGACAGCTACCTAAGCGGCTCCCTGAGCTCCG
GCAGCCTCAGCGGCTCTGAGTCTCCCAGCCTCGACCCTGGCCGCCGCCTGCCAATCTTCAGCCGCCTCTC
CATCTCCGACGACTTGGACCCAGCTTTCTTGTACAAAGTGGTTGATATCCAGCACAGTGGCGGCCGCTCG
AGTCTAGAGGGCCCGCGGTTCGAAACCAGCGGAGGCGGCGGAAGCGGGGGAGGAGGCAGCGGCGGAGGCG
GCAGCGGGGGCGGCGGAAGCGCTACCGGTAAGCCTATCCCTAACCCTCTCCTCGGTCTCGATTCTACGCG
TACCGGTATGGCTTCTAACTTTACTCAGTTCGTTCTCGTCGACAATGGCGGAACTGGCGACGTGACTGTC
GCCCCAAGCAACTTCGCTAACGGGGTCGCTGAATGGATCAGCTCTAACTCGCGATCACAGGCTTACAAAG
TAACCTGTAGCGTTCGTCAGAGCTCTGCGCAGAATCGCAAATACACCATCAAAGTCGAGGTGCCTAAAGT
GGCAACCCAGACTGTTGGTGGTGAAGAGCTTCCTGTAGCCGGATGGAGATCTTACTTAAATATGGAACTA
ACCATTCCAATTTTCGCCACGAATTCCGACTGCGAGCTTATTGTTAAGGCAATGCAAGGTCTCCTAAAAG
ATGGAAACCCGATTCCCTCGGCCATCGCGGCCAACTCCGGCATCTACGGAGGTGGAGGTGGATCTCGTAC
GGGTTAGTAATGAGTTTAAACCCGCTGATCAGCCTCGACTGTGCCTTCTAGTTGCCAGCCATCTGTTGTT
TGCCCCTCCCCCGTGCCTTCCTTGACCCTGGAAGGTGCCACTCCCACTGTCCTTTCCTAATAAAATGAGG
AAATTGCATCGCATTGTCTGAGTAGGTGTCATTCTATTCTGGGGGGTGGGGTGGGGCAGGACAGCAAGGG
GGAGGATTGGGAAGACAATAGCAGGCATGCTGGGGATGCGGTGGGCTCTATGGCTTCTGAGGCGGAAAGA
ACCAGCTGGGGCTCTAGGGGGTATCCCC
[124 nt withheld, positions 3739-3862]
C
[91 nt withheld, positions 3864-3954]
AGGGTGATGGTTCACGTACCTAGAAGTTCCTATTCCGAAGTTCCTATTCTCTAGAAAGTATAGGAACTTC
CTTGGCCAAAAAGCCTGAACTCACCGCGACGTCTGTCGAGAAGTTTCTGATCGAAAAGTTCGACAGCGTC
TCCGACCTGATGCAGCTCTCGGAGGGCGAAGAATCTCGTGCTTTCAGCTTCGATGTAGGAGGGCGTGGAT
ATGTCCTGCGGGTAAATAGCTGCGCCGATGGTTTCTACAAAGATCGTTATGTTTATCGGCACTTTGCATC
GGCCGCGCTCCCGATTCCGGAAGTGCTTGACATTGGGGAATTCAGCGAGAGCCTGACCTATTGCATCTCC
CGCCGTGCACAGGGTGTCACGTTGCAAGACCTGCCTGAAACCGAACTGCCCGCTGTTCTGCAGCCGGTCG
CGGAGGCCATGGATGCGATCGCTGCGGCCGATCTTAGCCAGACGAGCGGGTTCGGCCCATTCGGACCGCA
AGGAATCGGTCAATACACTACATGGCGTGATTTCATATGCGCGATTGCTGATCCCCATGTGTATCACTGG
CAAACTGTGATGGACGACACCGTCAGTGCGTCCGTCGCGCAGGCTCTCGATGAGCTGATGCTTTGGGCCG
AGGACTGCCCCGAAGTCCGGCACCTCGTGCACGCGGATTTCGGCTCCAACAATGTCCTGACGGACAATGG
CCGCATAACAGCGGTCATTGACTGGAGCGAGGCGATGTTCGGGGATTCCCAATACGAGGTCGCCAACATC
TTCTTCTGGAGGCCGTGGTTGGCTTGTATGGAGCAGCAGACGCGCTACTTCGAGCGGAGGCATCCGGAGC
TTGCAGGATCGCCGCGGCTCCGGGCGTATATGCTCCGCATTGGTCTTGACCAACTCTATCAGAGCTTGGT
TGACGGCAATTTCGATGATGCAGCTTGGGCGCAGGGTCGATGCGACGCAATCGTCCGATCCGGAGCCGGG
ACTGTCGGGCGTACACAAATCGCCCGCAGAAGCGCGGCCGTCTGGACCGATGGCTGTGTAGAAGTACTCG
CCGATAGTGGAAACCGACGCCCCAGCACTCGTCCGAGGGCAAAGGAATAGCACGTACTACGAGATTTCGA
TTCCACCGCCGCCTTCTATGAAAGGTTGGGCTTCGGAATCGTTTTCCGGGACGCCGGCTGGATGATCCTC
CAGCGCGGGGATCTCATGCTGGAGTTCTTCGCCCACCCCAACTTGTTTATTGCAGCTTATAATGGTTACA
AATAAAGCAATAGCATCACAAATTTCACAAATAAAGCATTTTTTTCACTGCATTCTAGTTGTGGTTTGTC
CAAACTCATCAATGTATCTTATCATGTCTGTATACCGTCGACCTCTAGCTAGAGCTTGGCGTAATCATGG
TCATAGCTGTTTCCTGTGTGAAATTGTTATCCGCTCACAATTCCACACAACATACGAGCCGGAAGCATAA
AGTGTAAAGCCTGGGGTGCCTAATGAGTGAGCTAACTCACATTAATTGCGTTGCGCTCACTGCCCGCTTT
CCAGTCGGGAAACCTGTCGTGCCAGCTGCATTAATGAATCGGCCAACGCGCGGGGAGAGGCGGTTTGCGT
ATTGGGCGCTCTTCCGCTTCCTCGCTCACTGACTCGCTGCGCTCGGTCGTTCGGCTGCGGCGAGCGGTAT
CAGCTCACTCAAAGGCGGTAATACGGTTATCCACAGAATCAGGGGATAACGCAGGAAAGAACATGTGAGC
AAAAGGCCAGCAAAAGGCCAGGAACCGTAAAAAGGCCGCGTTGCTGGCGTTTTTCCATAGGCTCCGCCCC
CCTGACGAGCATCACAAAAATCGACGCTCAAGTCAGAGGTGGCGAAACCCGACAGGACTATAAAGATACC
AGGCGTTTCCCCCTGGAAGCTCCCTCGTGCGCTCTCCTGTTCCGACCCTGCCGCTTACCGGATACCTGTC
CGCCTTTCTCCCTTCGGGAAGCGTGGCGCTTTCTCATAGCTCACGCTGTAGGTATCTCAGTTCGGTGTAG
GTCGTTCGCTCCAAGCTGGGCTGTGTGCACGAACCCCCCGTTCAGCCCGACCGCTGCGCCTTATCCGGTA
ACTATCGTCTTGAGTCCAACCCGGTAAGACACGACTTATCGCCACTGGCAGCAGCCACTGGTAACAGGAT
TAGCAGAGCGAGGTATGTAGGCGGTGCTACAGAGTTCTTGAAGTGGTGGCCTAACTACGGCTACACTAGA
AGAACAGTATTTGGTATCTGCGCTCTGCTGAAGCCAGTTACCTTCGGAAAAAGAGTTGGTAGCTCTTGAT
CCGGCAAACAAACCACCGCTGGTAGCGGTGGTTTTTTTGTTTGCAAGCAGCAGATTACGCGCAGAAAAAA
AGGATCTCAAGAAGATCCTTTGATCTTTTCTACGGGGTCTGACGCTCAGTGGAACGAAAACTCACGTTAA
GGGATTTTGGTCATGAGATTATCAAAAAGGATCTTCACCTAGATCCTTTTAAATTAAAAATGAAGTTTTA
AATCAATCTAAAGTATATATGAGTAAACTTGGTCTGACAGTTACCAATGCTTAATCAGTGAGGCACCTAT
CTCAGCGATCTGTCTATTTCGTTCATCCATAGTTGCCTGACTCCCCGTCGTGTAGATAACTACGATACGG
GAGGGCTTACCATCTGGCCCCAGTGCTGCAATGATACCGCGAGACCCACGCTCACCGGCTCCAGATTTAT
CAGCAATAAACCAGCCAGCCGGAAGGGCCGAGCGCAGAAGTGGTCCTGCAACTTTATCCGCCTCCATCCA
GTCTATTAATTGTTGCCGGGAAGCTAGAGTAAGTAGTTCGCCAGTTAATAGTTTGCGCAACGTTGTTGCC
ATTGCTACAGGCATCGTGGTGTCACGCTCGTCGTTTGGTATGGCTTCATTCAGCTCCGGTTCCCAACGAT
CAAGGCGAGTTACATGATCCCCCATGTTGTGCAAAAAAGCGGTTAGCTCCTTCGGTCCTCCGATCGTTGT
CAGAAGTAAGTTGGCCGCAGTGTTATCACTCATGGTTATGGCAGCACTGCATAATTCTCTTACTGTCATG
CCATCCGTAAGATGCTTTTCTGTGACTGGTGAGTACTCAACCAAGTCATTCTGAGAATAGTGTATGCGGC
GACCGAGTTGCTCTTGCCCGGCGTCAATACGGGATAATACCGCGCCACATAGCAGAACTTTAAAAGTGCT
CATCATTGGAAAACGTTCTTCGGGGCGAAAACTCTCAAGGATCTTACCGCTGTTGAGATCCAGTTCGATG
TAACCCACTCGTGCACCCAACTGATCTTCAGCATCTTTTACTTTCACCAGCGTTTCTGGGTGAGCAAAAA
CAGGAAGGCAAAATGCCGCAAAAAAGGGAATAAGGGCGACACGGAAATGTTGAATACTCATACTCTTCCT
TTTTCAATATTATTGAAGCATTTATCAGGGTTATTGTCTCATGAGCGGATACATATTTGAATGTATTTAG
AAAAATAAACAAATAGGGGTTCCGCGCACATTTCCCCGAAAAGTGCCACCTGACGTCGACGGATCGGGAG
ATCTCCCGATCCCCTATGGTGCACTCTCAGTACAATCTGCTCTGATGCCGCATAGTTAAGCCAGTATCTG
CTCCCTGCTTGTGTGTTGGAGGTCGCTGAGTAGTGCGCGAGCAAAATTTAAGCTACAACAAGGCAAGGCT
TGACCGACAATTGCATGAAGAATCTGCTTAGGGTTAGGCGTTTTGCGCTGCTTCGCGATGTACGGGCCAG
ATATACGCGTTGACATTGATTATTGACTAGGCTTTTGCAAAAAGCTTTGCAAAGATGGATAAAGTTTTAA
ACAGAGAGGAATCTTTGCAGCTAATGGACCTTCTAGGTCTTGAAAGGAGTGGGAATT
