>Addgene plasmid #156149 | ZFP36L2 | depositor partial sequence | sequence record 301552 | Insert Sequence
ATGTCGACCACACTTCTGTCCGCCTTCTACGATGTCGACTTCTTGTGCAAGACAGAGAAATCCCTGGCCA
ACCTCAACCTGAACAACATGCTGGACAAGAAGGCGGTGGGGACGCCTGTGGCCGCCGCCCCCAGCTCGGG
CTTCGCGCCGGGATTCCTCCGACGGCACTCGGCCAGCAACCTGCATGCACTCGCCCACCCCGCGCCCAGC
CCCGGCAGCTGCTCGCCCAAGTTCCCGGGCGCCGCTAACGGCAGCAGCTGCGGCAGCGCGGCGGCCGGCG
GTCCGACCTCCTACGGCACCCTTAAGGAGCCGTCGGGGGGCGGCGGCACAGCCCTGCTCAACAAGGAGAA
CAAATTCCGGGACCGCTCGTTTAGCGAGAACGGCGATCGCAGCCAGCACCTCCTGCACCTGCAGCAGCAG
CAGAAGGGGGGCGGCGGCTCCCAGATCAACTCCACGCGCTACAAGACCGAGCTGTGCCGGCCCTTCGAGG
AGAGCGGCACGTGCAAGTACGGCGAAAAGTGCCAGTTCGCGCATGGCTTCCACGAGCTGCGCAGCCTGAC
TCGCCATCCGAAGTACAAGACCGAGCTGTGCCGCACCTTTCATACCATCGGCTTCTGCCCCTATGGGCCG
CGCTGCCACTTCATCCACAACGCGGACGAGCGGCGGCCCGCGCCGTCGGGGGGCGCCTCCGGGGACCTGC
GTGCCTTTGGCACGCGCGATGCGTTGCACCTGGGCTTCCCGCGGGAGCCGCGGCCCAAGTTGCACCACAG
CCTCAGCTTCTCGGGCTTCCCGTCGGGCCACCATCAGCCCCCGGGCGGCCTCGAGTCGCCGCTGCTGCTC
GACAGCCCCACGTCGCGCACGCCGCCGCCGCCCTCCTGCTCTTCGGCCTCGTCCTGCTCCTCCTCCGCCT
CCTCCTGTTCCTCGGCCTCCGCGGCCTCCACGCCCTCGGGCGCCCCGACATGCTGCGCCTCCGCGGCGGC
CGCGGCTGCGGCCGCTCTGCTGTACGGCACCGGGGGCGCCGAGGACCTGCTGGCGCCGGGGGCCCCGTGC
GCGGCCTGCTCGTCGGCCTCGTGCGCCAACAACGCCTTCGCCTTCGGTCCGGAGCTCAGCAGCCTCATCA
CGCCGCTCGCCATCCAGACCCACAACTTTGCCGCCGTGGCCGCCGCCGCCTACTACCGCAGTCAGCAGCA
GCAGCAGCAGCAGCAGCAGCAGGGCCTGGCGCCCCCCGCGCAGCCGCCGGCGCCGCCCAGCGCGACCCTC
CCCGCCGGGGCCGCCGCACCTCCCTCGCCGCCCTTCAGCTTCCAGCTGCCGCGCCGCCTGTCCGACTCGC
CCGTGTTCGACGCGCCCCCCAGCCCCCCGGACTCGCTGTCGGACCGCGACAGCTACCTAAGCGGCTCCCT
GAGCTCCGGCAGCCTCAGCGGCTCTGAGTCTCCCAGCCTCGACCCTGGCCGCCGCCTGCCAATCTTCAGC
CGCCTCTCCATCTCCGACGACTTG
